Addgene plasmid #181695: pVRC8400-SARS-CoV-2-S2P-B.1.1.529-AVI
Purpose: Expresses SARS-CoV-2 S2P protein from the B.1.1.529 (Omicron) variant with single chain Fc, HRV3C protease cleavage site, and AVI tag
Depositing lab: Peter Kwong. Depositing organization: National Institute of Allergy and Infectious Diseases (NIAID). Publication: Molecular probes of spike ectodomain and its subdomains for SARS-CoV-2 variants, Alpha through Omicron. Teng IT, Nazzari AF, Choe M, Liu T, Oliveira de Souza M, Petrova Y, Tsybovsky Y, Wang S, Zhang B, Artamonov M, Madan B, Huang A, Lopez Acevedo SN, Pan X, Ruckwardt TJ, DeKosky BJ, Mascola JR, Misasi J, Sullivan NJ, Zhou T, Kwong PD. PLoS One. 2022 May 24;17(5):e0268767. doi: 10.1371/journal.pone.0268767. eCollection 2022. PubMed 35609088.
Backbone
  Vector backbone: pVRC8400
  Vector type: Mammalian Expression
Growth in bacteria
  Bacterial resistance: Kanamycin, 50 μg/mL
  Growth temperature: 37°C
  Growth strain: DH5alpha
  Copy number: Unknown
Gene/Insert
  Gene/Insert name: SARS-CoV-2-S2P-B.1.1.529
  Mutation: A67V, ∆H69, ∆V70, T95I, G142D, ∆V143, ∆Y144, ∆Y145, N211I, L212V_RE, V213P, R214E, G339D, S371L, S373P, S375F, K417N, N440K, G446S, S477N, T478K, E484A, Q493R, G496S, Q498R, N501Y, Y505H, T547K, D614G, H655Y, N679K, P681H, N764K, D796Y, N856K, Q954H, N969K, L981F
  Entrez Gene: S (a.k.a. GU280_gp02, spike glycoprotein)
  Tag / fusion protein: scFc (N terminal on insert); HRV3C (N terminal on insert); AVI (C terminal on insert)
Terms and licenses: Academic/Nonprofit Terms; Industry Terms: Not Available to Industry
Depositor comments: Please visit https://www.biorxiv.org/content/10.1101/2021.12.29.474491v1 for bioRxiv preprint.
How to cite: pVRC8400-SARS-CoV-2-S2P-B.1.1.529-AVI was a gift from Peter Kwong (Addgene plasmid # 181695 ; http://n2t.net/addgene:181695 ; RRID:Addgene_181695)
