[The description below was written by a language model from this plasmid's Addgene catalogue record and pLannotate feature annotations shown in this document.]
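Description:
pVRC8400-SARS-CoV-2-S2P-B.1.1.529-AVI is a 9.6 kb mammalian expression plasmid built on the pVRC8400 backbone for producing a soluble, tagged spike ectodomain from the Omicron (B.1.1.529) variant of SARS-CoV-2. It is propagated in E. coli through a ColE1/pUC-type origin and selected with kanamycin via an aph(3')-Ia gene. The annotated fragments of bla, rop, bom and a Tn903 transposase are backbone remnants rather than functional elements.

Transcription is driven by the human CMV immediate-early enhancer and promoter, followed by a truncated HTLV-1 LTR segment and a modified CMV intron A fragment, leader elements commonly included to boost expression. It terminates at a bovine growth hormone polyadenylation signal. The open reading frame begins with a short match to a mouse immunoglobulin heavy-chain variable gene, most likely serving as a secretion leader, and continues into human IgG1 constant-region sequence corresponding to the single-chain Fc (scFc). According to the record, this is followed by an HRV3C protease cleavage site, then the spike fragment, with an AVI tag at the C terminus; the HRV3C site and AVI tag are not separately annotated in the feature table. The spike carries the catalogued Omicron changes, spanning substitutions and deletions from A67V through L981F. "S2P" conventionally denotes a two-proline prefusion-stabilised design, although those substitutions are not itemised in the record.

The arrangement supports Fc-based capture of the secreted fusion, release of the spike by HRV3C cleavage, and site-specific biotinylation at the AVI tag. This fits the associated publication's description of molecular probes of the spike ectodomain for SARS-CoV-2 variants.
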