Features (pLannotate 1.2.2; 15 found; start..end, strand, type, name):
    137..235     +  misc_feature   bom (fragment): basis of mobility region from pBR322
    321..700     +  enhancer       CMV enhancer: human cytomegalovirus immediate early enhancer
    701..904     +  promoter       CMV promoter: human cytomegalovirus (CMV) immediate early promoter
    993..1220    +  LTR            5' LTR (truncated) (fragment): truncated 5' long terminal repeat (LTR) from human T-cell leukemia virus (HTLV) type 1
   1224..1334    +  intron         CMV intron (fragment): modified intron A from human cytomegalovirus
   1385..1453    +  CDS            Ighv1-61 (fragment): HVM05_MOUSE - Also known as Igh-VJ558. Experimental evidence at protein level: Swiss-Prot protein existence level 1. From Mus musculus (Mouse).
   1787..2803    +  CDS            IGHG1: IGHG1_HUMAN - Experimental evidence at protein level: Swiss-Prot protein existence level 1. Constant region of immunoglobulin heavy chains. Immunoglobulins, also known as antibodies, are membrane-bound or secreted glycoproteins produced by B lymphocytes. In the recognition phase of humoral immunity, the membrane-bound immunoglobulins serve as receptors which, upon binding of a specific antigen, trigger the clonal expansion and differentiation of B lymphocytes into immunoglobulins- secreting plasma cells. Secreted immunoglobulins mediate the effector phase of humoral immunity, which results in
   2858..6433    +  CDS            S (fragment) (sequence partly withheld): SPIKE_SARS2 - Experimental evidence at protein level: Swiss-Prot protein existence level 1. [Spike glycoprotein]: May down-regulate host tetherin (BST2) by lysosomal degradation, thereby counteracting its antiviral activity. From Severe acute respiratory syndrome coronavirus 2 (2019-nCoV) (SARS-CoV-2).
   6627..6851    +  polyA_signal   bGH poly(A) signal: bovine growth hormone polyadenylation signal
   7389..7977    -  rep_origin     ori: high-copy-number ColE1/pMB1/pBR322/pUC origin of replication
   8149..8220    -  CDS            bla(M) (fragment): β-lactamase lacking the signal sequence; bla(M); allows cytosolic expression of β-lactamase
   8232..8378    -  CDS            TRA2_ECOLX (fragment): Protein predicted: Swiss-Prot protein existence level 4. Required for transposition of transposon Tn903. From Escherichia coli.
   8519..9334    -  CDS            KanR: aminoglycoside phosphotransferase; aph(3')-Ia; confers resistance to kanamycin in bacteria or G418 (Geneticin®) in eukaryotes
   9457..9544    -  promoter       AmpR promoter (fragment): bla
   9639..35      +  CDS            rop (fragment) (across the origin): Rop protein, which maintains plasmids at low copy number; rop
>Addgene plasmid #181695 | pVRC8400-SARS-CoV-2-S2P-B.1.1.529-AVI | addgene full sequence | sequence record 354495 | Addgene NGS Result
TCGCGCGTTTCGGTGATGACGGTGAAAACCTCTGACACATGCAGCTCCCGGAGACGGTCACAGCTTGTCT
GTAAGCGGATGCCGGGAGCAGACAAGCCCGTCAGGGCGCGTCAGCGGGTGTTGGCGGGTGTCGGGGCTGG
CTTAACTATGCGGCATCAGAGCAGATTGTACTGAGAGTGCACCATATGCGGTGTGAAATACCGCACAGAT
GCGTAAGGAGAAAATACCGCATCAGATTGGCTATTGGCCATTGCATACGTTGTATCCATATCATAATATG
TACATTTATATTGGCTCATGTCCAACATTACCGCCATGTTGACATTGATTATTGACTAGTTATTAATAGT
AATCAATTACGGGGTCATTAGTTCATAGCCCATATATGGAGTTCCGCGTTACATAACTTACGGTAAATGG
CCCGCCTGGCTGACCGCCCAACGACCCCCGCCCATTGACGTCAATAATGACGTATGTTCCCATAGTAACG
CCAATAGGGACTTTCCATTGACGTCAATGGGTGGAGTATTTACGGTAAACTGCCCACTTGGCAGTACATC
AAGTGTATCATATGCCAAGTACGCCCCCTATTGACGTCAATGACGGTAAATGGCCCGCCTGGCATTATGC
CCAGTACATGACCTTATGGGACTTTCCTACTTGGCAGTACATCTACGTATTAGTCATCGCTATTACCATG
GTGATGCGGTTTTGGCAGTACATCAATGGGCGTGGATAGCGGTTTGACTCACGGGGATTTCCAAGTCTCC
ACCCCATTGACGTCAATGGGAGTTTGTTTTGGCACCAAAATCAACGGGACTTTCCAAAATGTCGTAACAA
CTCCGCCCCATTGACGCAAATGGGCGGTAGGCGTGTACGGTGGGAGGTCTATATAAGCAGAGCTCGTTTA
GTGAACCGTCAGATCGCCTGGAGACGCCATCCACGCTGTTTTGACCTCCATAGAAGACACCGGGACCGAT
CCAGCCTCCATCGGCTCGCATCTCTCCTTCACGCGCCCGCCGCCCTACCTGAGGCCGCCATCCACGCCGG
TTGAGTCGCGTTCTGCCGCCTCCCGCCTGTGGTGCCTCCTGAACTGCGTCCGCCGTCTAGGTAAGTTTAA
AGCTCAGGTCGAGACCGGGCCTTTGTCCGGCGCTCCCTTGGAGCCTACCTAGACTCAGCCGGCTCTCCAC
GCTTTGCCTGACCCTGCTTGCTCAACTCTAGTTAACGGTGGAGGGCAGTGTAGTCTGAGCAGTACTCGTT
GCTGCCGCGCGCGCCACCAGACATAATAGCTGACAGACTAACAGACTGTTCCTTTCCATGGGTCTTTTCT
GCAGTCACCGTCGTCGACACGTGTGATCAGATATCGCGGCCGCTCTAGACCACCATGGGATGGTCATGTA
TCATCCTTTTTCTAGTAGCAACTGCAACCGGTGTACATTCCGCACCAGAGCTGCTGGGAGGACCTAGCGT
GTTCCTGTTTCCCCCTAAGCCTAAGGACACCCTGATGATCAGCCGGACCCCAGAGGTGACATGCGTGGTG
GTGGACGTGTCCCACGAGGACCCCGAGGTGAAGTTCAACTGGTACGTGGATGGCGTGGAGGTGCACAATG
CCAAGACCAAGCCAAGGGAGGAGCAGTACAACTCTACCTATCGCGTGGTGAGCGTGCTGACAGTGCTGCA
CCAGGACTGGCTGAACGGCAAGGAGTACAAGTGTAAGGTGTCTAATAAGGCCCTGCCTGCCCCAATCGAG
AAGACCATCAGCAAGGCAAAGGGACAGCCAAGGGAGCCTCAGGTGTATACCCTGCCACCCAGCCGCGACG
AGCTGACAAAGAACCAGGTGTCCCTGTACTGCCTGGTGAAGGGCTTCTATCCTTCCGATATCGCCGTGGA
GTGGGAGTCTAATGGCCAGCCAGAGAACAATTACAAGACCACACCTCCAGTGCTGGACTCCGATGGCTCT
TTCTTTCTGTATTCCAAGCTGACCGTGGATAAGAGCCGGTGGCAGCAGGGCAACGTGTTTAGCTGTTCCG
TGATGCACGAGGCCCTGCACAATCACTACACACAGAAGTCTCTGAGCCTGTCCCCCGGCAAGGGAGGAGG
AGGCAGCGGCGGAGGAGGCTCCGGAGGCGGCGGCTCTGGCGGCGGCGGCAGCGCCCCTGAACTGCTGGGA
GGACCAAGCGTGTTCCTGTTTCCACCTAAGCCCAAAGATACCCTGATGATCTCCAGGACCCCTGAAGTCA
CCTGCGTGGTCGTGGACGTGTCTCATGAGGACCCCGAAGTCAAGTTCAACTGGTACGTGGACGGAGTCGA
AGTCCATAACGCCAAGACCAAGCCTAGAGAAGAGCAGTACAACTCCACCTATAGAGTGGTGTCTGTGCTG
ACAGTGCTGCATCAGGATTGGCTGAATGGCAAGGAATATAAGTGTAAGGTGAGCAATAAGGCCCTGCCCG
CCCCTATCGAGAAGACCATCTCTAAAGCCAAAGGACAGCCAAGGGAGCCACAGGTGTATACACTGCCACC
CAGCCGGGACGAGCTGACCAAGAACCAGGTGAGCCTGACATGTCTGGTCAAGGGCTTCTACCCCAGTGAC
ATTGCTGTGGAGTGGGAGTCCAATGGCCAGCCTGAGAACAATTATAAAACTACCCCACCAGTGCTGGACA
GCGATGGCTCCTTCTTTCTGACCAGCAAGCTGACAGTGGATAAGTCCCGCTGGCAGCAGGGAAACGTGTT
TTCTTGTAGCGTGATGCATGAGGCCCTGCATAACCACTACACCCAGAAGTCCCTGTCTCTGAGCCCAGGC
AAGGGAGGCAGCGGAGGCGGAGGCAGCGGAGGCCTGGAGGTGCTGTTTCAGGGCCCTCAGTGCGTCAACC
TAACAACCCGGACCCAGCTGCCTCCTGCCTACACAAACTCATTCACCAGAGGGGTATACTACCCTGACAA
GGTGTTCAGAAGCTCCGTGCTTCACAGCACCCAGGATCTGTTCCTGCCTTTCTTCTCTAACGTGACCTGG
TTTCACGTGATCAGCGGCACCAACGGCACTAAGCGGTTTGATAACCCCGTGCTCCCTTTCAACGACGGCG
TTTACTTCGCCTCTATCGAGAAGAGCAATATCATCAGAGGCTGGATCTTCGGCACCACCCTGGACTCCAA
GACCCAGAGCCTGCTGATCGTGAACAACGCCACCAACGTGGTCATCAAGGTGTGTGAATTTCAGTTCTGC
AACGACCCTTTTCTGGACCACAAGAATAACAAGAGCTGGATGGAATCTGAGTTCCGGGTGTACAGCTCCG
CCAACAATTGCACCTTCGAGTACGTGTCTCAACCTTTCCTGATGGACCTGGAAGGCAAGCAGGGCAATTT
CAAGAACCTGCGGGAGTTCGTGTTTAAAAACATCGACGGCTACTTTAAGATCTATAGCAAGCACACACCC
ATCATCGTGCGGGAACCTGAAGATCTGCCCCAGGGCTTCTCTGCCCTGGAACCCCTGGTGGACCTGCCTA
TCGGCATCAACATCACCAGGTTCCAAACCCTGCTGGCCCTGCATAGATCTTACCTGACGCCCGGCGATAG
TAGCTCTGGCTGGACCGCCGGAGCCGCCGCTTATTACGTGGGCTACCTGCAGCCTAGAACATTCCTCCTG
AAGTACAACGAGAACGGTACAATCACAGATGCCGTTGATTGCGCCCTGGACCCTCTGAGTGAGACTAAAT
GTACCCTGAAGAGCTTTACCGTGGAAAAAGGCATTTACCAGACTTCCAACTTCCGGGTGCAGCCTACCGA
GAGCATCGTGAGATTCCCTAACATCACA
[585 nt withheld, positions 3809-4393]
AAAAGCACAAACCTGGTGAAGAACAAGTGCGTGAACTTCAATTTCAACGGACTGAAGGGAACAGGAGTCC
TGACCGAGTCTAACAAAAAGTTCCTGCCATTCCAACAGTTCGGCAGAGACATCGCTGACACCACAGACGC
CGTGCGCGACCCTCAGACGCTTGAGATCCTGGACATCACCCCTTGTAGCTTCGGCGGAGTCAGCGTGATC
ACCCCCGGCACCAACACATCTAACCAGGTGGCAGTGCTTTATCAAGGAGTGAATTGCACCGAGGTGCCTG
TGGCTATCCACGCCGATCAGCTGACCCCTACCTGGCGGGTGTATTCTACAGGCTCGAACGTGTTCCAGAC
CAGGGCTGGCTGTCTGATCGGCGCCGAATACGTGAACAACAGCTACGAGTGCGACATCCCCATCGGCGCC
GGCATCTGCGCCAGCTATCAGACACAGACTAAAAGCCACGGCAGCGCCAGTAGCGTTGCCAGCCAGAGCA
TCATCGCCTACACCATGAGCCTGGGCGCTGAAAACAGCGTGGCCTACAGCAACAACAGCATCGCCATACC
CACCAACTTCACCATCAGCGTGACCACAGAGATCCTGCCTGTGTCCATGACCAAGACCAGCGTGGACTGC
ACAATGTACATCTGCGGCGACAGCACCGAGTGCAGCAACCTGCTGCTGCAGTACGGCTCTTTCTGCACGC
AGCTGAAAAGAGCCCTGACAGGCATCGCCGTGGAACAGGATAAGAATACCCAGGAGGTATTCGCCCAAGT
GAAACAGATCTACAAGACCCCCCCCATCAAATACTTCGGAGGCTTCAACTTCAGCCAGATCCTGCCAGAC
CCCAGCAAGCCTTCTAAACGGAGCTTCATCGAGGACCTGCTCTTCAACAAGGTGACCCTGGCCGACGCCG
GCTTCATCAAGCAGTACGGAGACTGCCTGGGCGACATCGCCGCCAGAGATCTGATTTGTGCTCAAAAGTT
CAAGGGCCTGACCGTCCTGCCTCCACTGCTGACAGACGAAATGATCGCTCAGTACACCAGCGCCCTGCTG
GCCGGCACCATCACCTCCGGCTGGACATTTGGAGCCGGCGCCGCTTTACAGATCCCCTTTGCCATGCAGA
TGGCCTACCGGTTCAACGGCATCGGCGTGACCCAGAACGTCCTGTACGAAAACCAGAAACTGATTGCCAA
CCAGTTTAACAGCGCCATCGGAAAGATCCAGGACAGCCTCAGCAGCACCGCCTCCGCCTTGGGAAAACTG
CAGGACGTGGTAAATCACAACGCCCAGGCCCTGAACACCCTGGTGAAGCAGCTGAGCAGCAAGTTTGGTG
CCATCTCCAGCGTGCTTAACGACATCTTCAGCAGATTGGACCCTCCTGAAGCCGAAGTCCAGATCGATAG
ACTGATCACAGGCAGACTGCAGTCCCTGCAAACCTACGTGACCCAACAGCTGATCAGGGCCGCTGAAATA
AGAGCCAGCGCCAATCTCGCCGCTACCAAGATGTCCGAGTGTGTGCTGGGACAGTCTAAACGCGTTGACT
TCTGCGGCAAAGGCTATCACCTGATGAGCTTCCCCCAGAGCGCGCCGCACGGCGTGGTGTTCCTGCATGT
GACATACGTGCCTGCCCAAGAGAAGAATTTCACAACCGCCCCTGCCATCTGCCACGACGGCAAGGCCCAC
TTCCCAAGAGAGGGCGTTTTCGTTTCCAATGGCACACACTGGTTCGTGACACAAAGAAACTTCTACGAAC
CCCAGATTATCACCACCGACAACACCTTCGTGAGTGGCAATTGTGACGTGGTCATCGGAATCGTGAACAA
CACAGTGTACGACCCTCTGCAACCTGAGCTGGACTCTTTTAAGGAAGAGCTGGACAAGTACTTTAAAAAC
CACACCAGCCCCGATGTGGACCTGGGCGACATCAGTGGCATTAACGCCAGCGTGGTGAACATCCAAAAGG
AAATCGACAGACTGAACGAGGTGGCCAAGAACCTGAACGAGTCCCTGATCGACCTGCAGGAGCTCGGCAA
ATACGAGCAGGGATCTGGATACATCCCCGAGGCCCCCAGAGATGGCCAGGCCTACGTGCGGAAGGACGGC
GAGTGGGTACTGCTGAGCACATTCCTGGGCAGATCCGGAGGAGGCCTGGTGCCACAGCAGAGCGGAGGCC
TGAACGACATCTTCGAGGCCCAGAAGATCGAGTGGCACGAGGGCTGATGAGGATCCAGATCTGCTGTGCC
TTCTAGTTGCCAGCCATCTGTTGTTTGCCCCTCCCCCGTGCCTTCCTTGACCCTGGAAGGTGCCACTCCC
ACTGTCCTTTCCTAATAAAATGAGGAAATTGCATCGCATTGTCTGAGTAGGTGTCATTCTATTCTGGGGG
GTGGGGTGGGGCAGGACAGCAAGGGGGAGGATTGGGAAGACAATAGCAGGCATGCTGGGGATGCGGTGGG
CTCTATGGGTACCCAGGTGCTGAAGAATTGACCCGGTTCCTCCTGGGCCAGAAAGAAGCAGGCACATCCC
CTTCTCTGTGACACACCCTGTCCACGCCCCTGGTTCTTAGTTCCAGCCCCACTCATAGGACACTCATAGC
TCAGGAGGGCTCCGCCTTCAATCCCACCCGCTAAAGTACTTGGAGCGGTCTCTCCCTCCCTCATCAGCCC
ACCAAACCAAACCTAGCCTCCAAGAGTGGGAAGAAATTAAAGCAAGATAGGCTATTAAGTGCAGAGGGAG
AGAAAATGCCTCCAACATGTGAGGAAGTAATGAGAGAAATCATAGAATTTTAAGGCCATGATTTAAGGCC
ATCATGGCCTTAATCTTCCGCTTCCTCGCTCACTGACTCGCTGCGCTCGGTCGTTCGGCTGCGGCGAGCG
GTATCAGCTCACTCAAAGGCGGTAATACGGTTATCCACAGAATCAGGGGATAACGCAGGAAAGAACATGT
GAGCAAAAGGCCAGCAAAAGGCCAGGAACCGTAAAAAGGCCGCGTTGCTGGCGTTTTTCCATAGGCTCCG
CCCCCCTGACGAGCATCACAAAAATCGACGCTCAAGTCAGAGGTGGCGAAACCCGACAGGACTATAAAGA
TACCAGGCGTTTCCCCCTGGAAGCTCCCTCGTGCGCTCTCCTGTTCCGACCCTGCCGCTTACCGGATACC
TGTCCGCCTTTCTCCCTTCGGGAAGCGTGGCGCTTTCTCATAGCTCACGCTGTAGGTATCTCAGTTCGGT
GTAGGTCGTTCGCTCCAAGCTGGGCTGTGTGCACGAACCCCCCGTTCAGCCCGACCGCTGCGCCTTATCC
GGTAACTATCGTCTTGAGTCCAACCCGGTAAGACACGACTTATCGCCACTGGCAGCAGCCACTGGTAACA
GGATTAGCAGAGCGAGGTATGTAGGCGGTGCTACAGAGTTCTTGAAGTGGTGGCCTAACTACGGCTACAC
TAGAAGAACAGTATTTGGTATCTGCGCTCTGCTGAAGCCAGTTACCTTCGGAAAAAGAGTTGGTAGCTCT
TGATCCGGCAAACAAACCACCGCTGGTAGCGGTGGTTTTTTTGTTTGCAAGCAGCAGATTACGCGCAGAA
AAAAAGGATCTCAAGAAGATCCTTTGATCTTTTCTACGGGGTCTGACGCTCAGTGGAACGAAAACTCACG
TTAAGGGATTTTGGTCATGAGATTATCAAAAAGGATCTTCACCTAGATCCTTTTAAATTAAAAATGAAGT
TTTAAATCAATCTAAAGTATATATGAGTAAACTTGGTCTGACAGTTACCAATGCTTAATCAGTGAGGCAC
CTATCTCAGCGATCTGTCTATTTCGTTCATCCATAGTTGCCTGACTCGGGGGGGGGGGGCGCTGAGGTCT
GCCTCGTGAAGAAGGTGTTGCTGACTCATACCAGGCCTGAATCGCCCCATCATCCAGCCAGAAAGTGAGG
GAGCCACGGTTGATGAGAGCTTTGTTGTAGGTGGACCAGTTGGTGATTTTGAACTTTTGCTTTGCCACGG
AACGGTCTGCGTTGTCGGGAAGATGCGTGATCTGATCCTTCAACTCAGCAAAAGTTCGATTTATTCAACA
AAGCCGCCGTCCCGTCAAGTCAGCGTAATGCTCTGCCAGTGTTACAACCAATTAACCAATTCTGATTAGA
AAAACTCATCGAGCATCAAATGAAACTGCAATTTATTCATATCAGGATTATCAATACCATATTTTTGAAA
AAGCCGTTTCTGTAATGAAGGAGAAAACTCACCGAGGCAGTTCCATAGGATGGCAAGATCCTGGTATCGG
TCTGCGATTCCGACTCGTCCAACATCAATACAACCTATTAATTTCCCCTCGTCAAAAATAAGGTTATCAA
GTGAGAAATCACCATGAGTGACGACTGAATCCGGTGAGAATGGCAAAAGCTTATGCATTTCTTTCCAGAC
TTGTTCAACAGGCCAGCCATTACGCTCGTCATCAAAATCACTCGCATCAACCAAACCGTTATTCATTCGT
GATTGCGCCTGAGCGAGACGAAATACGCGATCGCTGTTAAAAGGACAATTACAAACAGGAATCGAATGCA
ACCGGCGCAGGAACACTGCCAGCGCATCAACAATATTTTCACCTGAATCAGGATATTCTTCTAATACCTG
GAATGCTGTTTTCCCGGGGATCGCAGTGGTGAGTAACCATGCATCATCAGGAGTACGGATAAAATGCTTG
ATGGTCGGAAGAGGCATAAATTCCGTCAGCCAGTTTAGTCTGACCATCTCATCTGTAACATCATTGGCAA
CGCTACCTTTGCCATGTTTCAGAAACAACTCTGGCGCATCGGGCTTCCCATACAATCGATAGATTGTCGC
ACCTGATTGCCCGACATTATCGCGAGCCCATTTATACCCATATAAATCAGCATCCATGTTGGAATTTAAT
CGCGGCCTCGAGCAAGACGTTTCCCGTTGAATATGGCTCATAACACCCCTTGTATTACTGTTTATGTAAG
CAGACAGTTTTATTGTTCATGATGATATATTTTTATCTTGTGCAATGTAACATCAGAGATTTTGAGACAC
AACGTGGCTTTCCCCCCCCCCCCATTATTGAAGCATTTATCAGGGTTATTGTCTCATGAGCGGATACATA
TTTGAATGTATTTAGAAAAATAAACAAATAGGGGTTCCGCGCACATTTCCCCGAAAAGTGCCACCTGACG
TCTAAGAAACCATTATTATCATGACATTAACCTATAAAAATAGGCGTATCACGAGGCCCTTTCGTC
